Addgene plasmid #32431: LHP1263 - HA-VPS9
Depositing lab: Linda Hicke. Depositing organization: Northwestern University. Publication: A ubiquitin-binding motif required for intramolecular monoubiquitylation, the CUE domain. Shih SC, Prag G, Francis SA, Sutanto MA, Hurley JH, Hicke L. EMBO J. 2003 Mar 17;22(6):1273-81. 10.1093/emboj/cdg140 PubMed 12628920.
Backbone
  Vector backbone: YCplac111
  Vector type: Yeast Expression
  Selectable markers: LEU2
Growth in bacteria
  Bacterial resistance: Ampicillin, 100 μg/mL
  Growth temperature: 37°C
  Growth strain: DH5alpha
  Copy number: High Copy
Gene/Insert
  Gene/Insert name: VPS9
  Species: S. cerevisiae (budding yeast)
  Entrez Gene: VPS9 (a.k.a. YML097C, VPL31, VPT9)
  Promoter: Lac
  Tag / fusion protein: 3xHA (N terminal on insert)
  Cloning method: Restriction Enzyme; 5′ cloning site none (unknown if destroyed); 3′ cloning site none (unknown if destroyed)
  Sequencing primers: 5′ M13 reverse; 3′ M13 forward
Terms and licenses: Academic/Nonprofit Terms; Industry Terms: Not Available to Industry
Depositor comments: To insert an HA epitope at the N-terminus of Vps9, a NotI site was introduced after the first methionine codon of VPS9 in pPS91 (Hama et al., 1999). NotI-VPS9 was then subcloned into the centromere-based vector YCplac111 and a fragment encoding an 3xHA tag flanked by NotI sites was inserted.
How to cite: LHP1263 - HA-VPS9 was a gift from Linda Hicke (Addgene plasmid # 32431 ; http://n2t.net/addgene:32431 ; RRID:Addgene_32431)
