[The description below was written by a language model from this plasmid's Addgene catalogue record.]
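Description:
LHP1263 - HA-VPS9 is a yeast expression plasmid built on YCplac111, a centromere-based E. coli–yeast shuttle vector. Centromeric vectors of this type are maintained at low, stable copy number in Saccharomyces cerevisiae, and selection in yeast is through the LEU2 auxotrophic marker, which complements leucine auxotrophy in leu2 strains. In bacteria the plasmid is selected with ampicillin and is recorded as high copy.

The insert is the S. cerevisiae VPS9 gene (YML097C, also known as VPL31 or VPT9) carrying a triple haemagglutinin (3xHA) epitope tag at its N-terminus. According to the depositor's notes, a NotI site was introduced immediately after the first methionine codon of VPS9 in an earlier plasmid. The NotI-containing VPS9 fragment was then subcloned into YCplac111, and a NotI-flanked fragment encoding 3xHA was inserted at that site, giving an in-frame tag just after the start codon. The record lists the promoter as "Lac", which most likely refers to the lacZα/polylinker region of the backbone that flanks the insert, consistent with the M13 forward and reverse sequencing primers. The record does not say which promoter drives VPS9 expression in yeast, nor whether native VPS9 upstream sequence was carried over with the subcloned fragment. The cloning sites used are also not recorded.

The associated publication concerns the CUE domain, a ubiquitin-binding motif required for intramolecular monoubiquitylation. The plasmid therefore fits use in expressing epitope-tagged Vps9 in yeast, so that the protein and its modified forms can be detected or immunoprecipitated with anti-HA antibodies.
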