>Addgene plasmid #32431 | LHP1263 - HA-VPS9 | addgene partial sequence | sequence record 38017 | M13pUC-rev 5'-AGCGGATAACAATTTCACACAGG-3'
AGCTTGCATGCCTGCAGGTCGACGGTATCGATAAGCTTTGACAGCTCGAAGAGAGGAGTAGTTTGGACCT
CTTGCGGCTATGTACGGAATGATTTTGTTGAAAATCGACGATTCATTGGTACATGTTGTATCTCCAAATT
CAGTTCCTTCTGGAAATTCAATTAACTCATCATTCAGGTAGTTATTGTTTGGACAATAATGCAATAGAAT
CCCGCACATGTCTCATAGTAATGCCAGATGCTCAAGGCTTTACTAAATCTGGAACTTTCCGATGCCTCAA
TATTTTTCACTTTTCTTTCTTTTTTATTATTTTTTTCGCGAATGGGCTATATCAAGCTGCCGGTGCTTGA
TGTAATGACACATAACCTTGAAAAGTTCTACATCCAACAGGCTTGAGTTTCTCTTCATCAAACAGCAAAG
AACAGGAATCAACAGCCATGGGCGGCCGCATCTTTTACCCATACGATGTTCCTGACTATGCGGGCTATCC
CTATGACGTCCCGGACTATGCAGGATCCTATCCATATGACGTTCCAGATTACGCTGCTCAGTGCGGCCGC
ACTGATGATGAAAAGAGGGAGATATTGAAAGAATTTGATCCTTTCAGCCAATTGGAACAGGCAAATGGCA
ACCCAGATAAAGATGTGAAGTTTAAAAAGGATGATCCTAATAGGGCAGCGGCAGAAGAAACTAATAGGGA
CATATCCGCGCAGGACAAAGGAGATGAGGAGCCATTTTATGACTTTCAAATATTCATTAAGCAGCTTCAG
ACTCCTGGTGCAGATCCTCTGGTTAAATATACGAAATCATTCTTACGTAACTTCTTGGCGCAAAGACTTC
TATGGACGGTCAGCGAAGAAATAAAACTCATCAGTGACTTTAAGA
